>Addgene plasmid #49401 | pBlue-TAL | addgene partial sequence | sequence record 75931 | SV40pA-R 5'-GAAATTTGTGATGCTATTGC-3'
GTTAACAACAACAATTGCATTCATTTTATGTTTCAGGTTCAGGGGGACTCGAGTTAAGATCTGAAGTTGA
TCTCTCCGTTGTTGAACTTGCGACGGACTTCCTCCAGAGTCAAGGTGCCAGCCTTAATCATTTCTCCGCC
GATGAGCAGTTCCTCCACGCTGAGAACGGCACCGTTGCAGTTGGTGATGTGGTTCAAGCGTGTGAGTTGA
GCCTTGTAGTTACCCTTGAAGTGTCCAGAAACGAACAGGAACTTGAACTCAGTAACAGAGGAAGGGTAGA
CCTTCCACCATTCGTTGGGGTTGATGTGCTTGTTTCTGGTCTGGTTTTCCTCGACGTAACGTTGCATCTC
GTCGGCCTGGCCGATGGGCAGGTTGTAACCTCCGGAGTAAGCCTTTGTATCGACGATCACACCGTAGTCG
ATCGGGGAACCCACAGTGTAGATGGCTCCATCTGGCTTGCGCGAGCCACCGAGGTGCTTGCCACGGTAAC
CGTAGACCTTCATGAAGAACTCCATGACCTTCATTTCCAAGATTCTGTCTTGGGTGGAGTTCCTAGCGAT
CTCGATGAGTTCGATGTACTCGTGAGGCACGTACTTGAGCTTGTGCCTCAGCTCTGACTTCTTTTCCTCC
AGTTCGCTCTTAACCAACTGGGATCCAGCCACTCTGTGGGAAGTCCTCTCGGGGATGCGACGGTTGGTGC
GCTTGATCAAGGCAGGAGCGTGGGGGAGTCCCTTCTTGACAGCGTCCAGAGCGGGACGGCCACCCAGGCA
GGCCAGAGCCACGAGGTGGTCGTTGGAGACGACCGGTGGAAAGCGGGCAGTGAGCGCAACGCAATTAATG
