>Addgene plasmid #49401 | pBlue-TAL | addgene partial sequence | sequence record 75932 | M13_pUC_fwd
CTATAGGGCGAATTGGGTACCGGGCCCCCCCCCGAGCTCCAGCTTTTGTTCCCTTTAGTGAGGGTTAATT
GCGCGCTTGGCGTAATCATGGTCATAGCTGTTTCCTGTGTGAAATTGTTATCCGCTCACAATTCCACACA
ACATACGAGCCGGAAGCATAAAGTGTAAAGCCTGGGGTGCCTAATGAGTGAGCTAACTCACATTAATTGC
GTTGCGCTCACTGCCCGCTTTCCACCGGTCGTCTCCAACGACCACCTCGTGGCTCTGGCCTGCCTGGGTG
GCCGTCCCGCTCTGGACGCTGTCAAGAAGGGACTCCCCCACGCTCCTGCCTTGATCAAGCGCACCAACCG
TCGCATCCCCGAGAGGACTTCCCACAGAGTGGCTGGATCCCAGTTGGTTAAGAGCGAACTGGAGGAAAAG
AAGTCAGAGCTGAGGCACAAGCTCAAGTACGTGCCTCACGAGTACATCGAACTCATCGAGATCGCTAGGA
ACTCCACCCAAGACAGAATCTTGGAAATGAAGGTCATGGAGTTCTTCATGAAGGTCTACGGTTACCGTGG
CAAGCACCTCGGTGGCTCGCGCAAGCCAGATGGAGCCATCTACACTGTGGGTTCCCCGATCGACTACGGT
GTGATCGTCGATACAAAGGCTTACTCCGGAGGTTACAACCTGCCCATCGGCCAGGCCGACGAGATGCAAC
GTTACGTCGAGGAAAACCAGACCAGAAACAAGCACATCAACCCCAACGAATGGTGGAAGGTCTACCCTTC
CTCTGTTACTGAGTTCAAGTTCCTGTTCGTTTCTGGACACTTCAAGGGTAACT
