>Addgene plasmid #49401 | pBlue-TAL | addgene partial sequence | sequence record 76697 | F1ori-R 5'-AGGGAAGAAAGCGAAAGGAG-3'
GGCTGCGCAACTGTTGGGAAGGGCGATCGGTGCGGGCCTCTTCGCTATTACGCCAGGCAGTCGACTAATA
CGACTCACTATAGGGCGCGCCTCATTTACTAAGGTGTGCTCGAACAGTGCGCATTCGCATCTACGTACTT
GTCACTTATTAAAAATCAAAATGGATTACAAGGACCACGACGGCGACTACAAGGACCACGACATCGACTA
CAAGGACGACGACGACAAGATGGCTCCCAAGAAGAAGCGTAAAGTGGGCATCCACGGAGTCCCTATGGTT
GACTTGCGCACTCTGGGCTACTCCCAGCAACAGCAAGAGAAGATCAAGCCCAAGGTGCGCTCTACCGTCG
CTCAGCACCACGAAGCCCTGGTTGGTCACGGCTTCACTCACGCTCACATCGTGGCTCTGAGCCAGCACCC
AGCTGCTCTCGGAACAGTGGCTGTCAAGTACCAAGATATGATCGCTGCCTTGCCGGAGGCTACCCACGAA
GCCATCGTTGGAGTGGGCAAGCAGTGGTCCGGTGCTCGTGCTCTGGAGGCTCTGCTGACTGTGGCTGGTG
AACTCAGAGGACCACCTTTGCAACTGGATACAGGACAGTTGCTGAAGATCGCCAAGAGGGGAGGAGTGAC
CGCCGTTGAAGCCGTGCATGCTTGGCGTAACGCCCTGACCGGTGCTCCCCTGGAGACGGGCGCCGCTACA
GGGCGCGTCCCATTCGCCAT
