[The description below was written by a language model from this plasmid's Addgene catalogue record.]
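Description:
pBlue-TAL is an empty TALEN destination backbone built on pBluescript KS+ and intended for TALEN-based mutagenesis in insects; the associated work concerns gene targeting in the silkworm Bombyx mori, with a further reference covering silkworm and fruit fly. It is propagated in E. coli under ampicillin selection. The record lists its copy number as unknown and gives lacZ as a selectable marker, which in Golden Gate-type vectors usually allows blue/white discrimination of clones that have received an insert, although the record does not spell out how it is arranged here.

The backbone was modified by inserting a synthetic fragment of about 2 kb at the PvuII sites of pBluescript KS+. This fragment encodes truncated TAL-effector N- and C-terminal regions together with the FokI nuclease domain, providing the constant parts of a TALEN. What is missing is the central repeat array that determines DNA-binding specificity. Esp3I sites, a type IIS enzyme that cuts outside its recognition sequence, allow user-assembled repeat modules from a Golden Gate cloning kit to be ligated in seamlessly to complete the nuclease open reading frame.

A T7 promoter is present, which would permit in vitro transcription of the finished TALEN. This fits delivery as mRNA rather than expression from an insect promoter, though the record does not state the delivery route, and no insect promoter is mentioned. Because FokI cleaves as a dimer, pairs of constructs targeting adjacent half-sites are normally made, producing double-strand breaks that are repaired by error-prone non-homologous end joining to yield mutations. No feature table was supplied, so the exact positions of these elements cannot be confirmed.
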