Addgene plasmid #49401: pBlue-TAL
Purpose: (Empty Backbone) The pBlue-TAL is suitable for TALEN mutagenesis in insects. It is compatible with Golden Gate Cloning Kit. It has Esp3I cleavage sites and a T7 promoter.
Depositing lab: Michal Zurovec. Depositing organization: Biology Centre, ASCR. Publication: Efficient TALEN Construction for Bombyx mori Gene Targeting. Takasu Y, Sajwan S, Daimon T, Osanai-Futahashi M, Uchino K, Sezutsu H, Tamura T, Zurovec M. PLoS One. 2013 Sep 18;8(9):e73458. doi: 10.1371/journal.pone.0073458. PubMed 24058473.
Backbone
  Vector backbone: pBluescript KS+
  Modifications to backbone: Synthetic 2030 bp DNA fragment encoding truncated TAL-effector N- and C-terminus and FokI nuclease domain was subcloned into a pBluescript KS+ plasmid digested with Pvu II.
  Vector type: Insect Expression, TALEN
  Selectable markers: lacZ
Growth in bacteria
  Bacterial resistance: Ampicillin, 100 μg/mL
  Growth temperature: 37°C
  Growth strain: DH5alpha
  Copy number: Unknown
Terms and licenses: Academic/Nonprofit Terms; Industry Terms: Not Available to Industry
Depositor comments: Additional reference: The use of TALENs for nonhomologous end joining mutagenesis in silkworm and fruitfly. Takasu Y. et al. Methods 2014. PMID: 24565747
How to cite: pBlue-TAL was a gift from Michal Zurovec (Addgene plasmid # 49401 ; http://n2t.net/addgene:49401 ; RRID:Addgene_49401)
